>Addgene plasmid #90504 | pPKm-248 | addgene full sequence | sequence record 204704 | Addgene NGS Result
GGCTCCGGTGCCCGTCAGTGGGCAGAGCGCACATCGCCCACAGTCCCCGAGAAGTTGGGGGGAGGGGTCG
GCAATTGAACCGGTGCCTAGAGAAGGTGGCGCGGGGTAAACTGGGAAAGTGATGTCGTGTACTGGCTCCG
CCTTTTTCCCGAGGGTGGGGGAGAACCGTATATAAGTGCAGTAGTCGCCGTGAACGTTCTTTTTCGCAAC
GGGTTTGCCGCCAGAACACAGGTAAGTGCCGTGTGTGGTTCCCGCGGGCCTGGCCTCTTTACGGGTTATG
GCCCTTGCGTGCCTTGAATTACTTCCACCTGGCTGCAGTACGTGATTCTTGATCCCGAGCTTCGGGTTGG
AAGTGGGTGGGAGAGTTCGAGGCCTTGCGCTTAAGGAGCCCCTTCGCCTCGTGCTTGAGTTGAGGCCTGG
CCTGGGCGCTGGGGCCGCCGCGTGCGAATCTGGTGGCACCTTCGCGCCTGTCTCGCTGCTTTCGATAAGT
CTCTAGCCATTTAAAATTTTTGATGACCTGCTGCGACGCTTTTTTTCTGGCAAGATAGTCTTGTAAATGC
GGGCCAAGATCTGCACACTGGTATTTCGGTTTTTGGGGCCGCGGGCGGCGACGGGGCCCGTGCGTCCCAG
CGCACATGTTCGGCGAGGCGGGGCCTGCGAGCGCGGCCACCGAGAATCGGACGGGGGTAGTCTCAAGCTG
GCCGGCCTGCTCTGGTGCCTGGCCTCGCGCCGCCGTGTATCGCCCCGCCCTGGGCGGCAAGGCTGGCCCG
GTCGGCACCAGTTGCGTGAGCGGAAAGATGGCCGCTTCCCGGCCCTGCTGCAGGGAGCTCAAAATGGAGG
ACGCGGCGCTCGGGAGAGCGGGCGGGTGAGTCACCCACACAAAGGAAAAGGGCCTTTCCGTCCTCAGCCG
TCGCTTCATGTGACTCCACGGAGTACCGGGCGCCGTCCAGGCACCTCGATTAGTTCTCGAGCTTTTGGAG
TACGTCGTCTTTAGGTTGGGGGGAGGGGTTTTATGCGATGGAGTTTCCCCACACTGAGTGGGTGGAGACT
GAAGTTAGGCCAGCTTGGCACTTGATGTAATTCTCCTTGGAATTTGCCCTTTTTGAGTTTGGATCTTGGT
TCATTCTCAAGCCTCAGACAGTGGTTCAAAGTTTTTTTCTTCCATTTCAGGTGTCGTGAGGAATTGATCC
TTCGAACTAGAATTCGAAGCTTGAGCTCGAGATCTGAGTCCGGTAGCGCTAGTTCGAAGGATCCGCCGCC
ACCATGTCCGTGCTGACCCCACTCCTGCTTAGGGGCCTTACCGGCTCTGCCAGGCGCCTCCCGGTCCCAC
GGGCAAAGATCCACTCATTGATGTCTCTGAGACAGCACCAGCACCCCCTGATCCAGAGACTGGCCGACAG
AATCGAGGCCATCTGGCAGGCCTTTTTCCCCCTGGCCCCTTACGCCCTGCCTGAGGATCTGGGCTACGTG
GAAGGCAAGCTGGAAGGCGAGCGGCTGACCATCGAGAACCACTGCTACCAGGCCCCTCCATTCCGGAAGC
TGCACCTGGAACTGGCCAGAGTGGGAGAGTCCCTGGACATCCTGCACTGCGTGATGTTCCCCGAGCCCAG
ATACGACCTGCCCATGTTCGGCTGCGACCTCGTGGGAGGCAGAGGCCAGATCTCTGCCGCCATCGTGGAT
CTGTCTCCCGTGACCGGACAGCTGCCTGCCGCTTACACCTGTGCCCTGAATGCCCTGCCCAAGCTGACCT
TCCGGCAGCCCAGAGAACTGCCTCCTTGGGGCCACATCTTCAGCCCTTTCTGCATCTTCATCCGGCCCCA
GGGCGAGGCCGAGGAACAGCAGTTCCTGGATCGGATCGGCGAGTACCTGACCCTGCACTGTCAGCTGTCC
CAGCAGGCCGTGCCTACCGATCATCCACAGGCTGTGATCGCCGGCCAGAGACAGTACTGCCAACAGCAGC
AGCAGAACGACAAGACCAGACGGGTGCTGGAAAAGGCCTTCGGCGTGCCATGGGCCGAGCGGTATATGAC
CACCGTGCTGTTCGACGTGCCCCCCGTGTGAAAGCTTGATATCCAGCACAGTGGCGGCCGCAAGCTTAAA
ACAGCTCTGGGGTTGTACCCACCCCAGAGGCCCACGTGGCGGCTAGTACTCCGGTATTGCGGTACCCTTG
TACGCCTGTTTTATACTCCCTTCCCGTAACTTAGACGCACAAAACCAAGTTCAATAGAAGGGGGTACAAA
CCAGTACCACCACGAACAAGCACTTCTGTTTCCCCGGTGATGTCGTATAGACTGCTTGCGTGGTTGAAAG
CGACGGATCCGTTATCCGCTTATGTACTTCGAGAAGCCCAGTACCACCTCGGAATCTTCGATGCGTTGCG
CTCAGCACTCAACCCCAGAGTGTAGCTTAGGCTGATGAGTCTGGACATCCCTCACCGGTGACGGTGGTCC
AGGCTGCGTTGGCGGCCTACCTATGGCTAACGCCATGGGACGCTAGTTGTGAACAAGGTGTGAAGAGCCT
ATTGAGCTACATAAGAATCCTCCGGCCCCTGAATGCGGCTAATCCCAACCTCGGAGCAGGTGGTCACAAA
CCAGTGATTGGCCTGTCGTAACGCGCAAGTCCGTGGCGGAACCGACTACTTTGGGTGTCCGTGTTTCCTT
TTATTTTATTGTGGCTGCTTATGGTGACAATCACAGATTGTTATCATAAAGCGAATTGGAATTCGCCACC
ATGTCCGTCCTGACGCCGCTGCTGCTGCGGGGCTTGACAGGCTCGGCCCGGCGGCTCCCAGTGCCGCGCG
CCAAGATCCATTCGTTGGGTACCGCCACCATGACAACATCTCTGGCCACCAAGCTGAGAGAGGGCACCAA
GAAAGCCCACACCATGGCCGAGAACGTGGGCTTCGTGCGGTGCTTCCTGAAGGGAACCGTGGAAAAGTCC
TCCTACCGGAAGCTGGTGGCCTCCCTGTACCACGTGTACTCCGCCATGGAACAGGAAATGGAACGGCTGA
AGGACCACCCCATCGTGGGCAAGATCTACTTCCCCGAGCTGAACCGGAAGTCCTCCCTGGAACGGGACCT
GACCTACTACTTCGGCTCCAACTGGCGGGAAGAGATCCCCCCATCTCCTGCCACCCAGGCCTACGTGGCC
AGAATCCACGAGGTGGCCAATACCGCCCCTGAGCTGCTGGTGGCTCACTCCTACACCAGATACCTGGGCG
ACCTGTCTGGCGGCCAGATTCTGAAGGGCATTGCCGAGCGGGCCATGAACCTGCAGGATGGCGAGGGCAC
CGCCTTCTACAGATTCGAGTCCATCTCCGACGAGAAGGCCTTTAAGCAGCTGTACCGGCAGCGGCTGGAC
GAGCTGCCTGTGGATGAGGCCACCGCCGACAGAATCGTGGACGAGGCCAATGCCGCCTTCGGCATGAACA
TGAAGATCTTTCAGGAACTGGAAGGCAACCTGATCCGGGCCATCGGCCAGCTGCTGTTCAACACCCTGAC
CCGGCGGAAGCAGAGAGGCTCTACCGAGCTGGCCACCGCTGACGGAAGCGGAGCTACTAACTTCAGCCTG
CTGAAGCAGGCTGGAGACGTGGAGGAGAACCCTGGACCTATGAGCGTGCTGACGCCCTTGCTGCTTAGAG
GACTGACCGGAAGCGCACGCCGCCTGCCCGTGCCTAGGGCGAAGATACATAGCCTGTTCGAAGCCGCCAC
CATGGGTAAGCCCATTCCCAACCCGCTGTTGGGCCTCGATAGCACAGTTAAC
[294 nt withheld, positions 3763-4056]
GGCTCAGGCGCGACAAATTTTTCTCTCCTCAAACAGGCTGGGGACGTGGAGGAGAACCCTGGCCCTATGT
CCGTTCTTACCCCACTGTTGTTGCGGGGACTCACTGGATCGGCTAGACGACTCCCCGTCCCAAGGGCAAA
GATCCATTCTCTGGAATTCGCCGCCACCATGCACCACCACCATCACCACGTTAACATGTACAATGCAACC
AACTCCAGGAGCAGAATGTTTAGATATGAAGTAGTAGGACTGAGGCAGACTGCCGAAACCGAAAAGACCA
ACTATGCCATACGAAATAGCGGAAGCCAGTTTTTTAACGTACCCTATGATAGGATGAATCAGTTCATGCA
GCAGATAACACGCTGGGGCGGAAAGATCGTATCCATTCAGCCCTTGAACGGCACAGTGGCTCCCCTGGCT
GCCACCACGGAACCCGCTGCAAATAATGGCGCTGCGCCCGTCAAAGAGAAAAAGGTTGATATACCAGTTA
ACATCTATCGCCCGAACAACCCCTGTATTGGAAAAGTAATATCCAACGAGGAACTGGTGAGGGAGGGCGG
TGAGGGAACCGTGAAACACATTATTTTTGATATCTCTGGAACCGAGCTCAGATATTTGGAGGGCCAGTCT
ATCGGGATCATTCCGGCTGGGACCGACGCAAATGGTAAACCACATAAACTCCGGCTGTATTCTATCGCCT
CAACGAGGCACGGGGACTTTCAGGATGACAAGACCGTCTCACTGTGCGTTAGACGCCTCGAATATAAAGA
TAAAGAGACTGGCGAGACCATTTATGGCGTGTGCTCCTCCTACCTGAATCAGCTGCAGCCTGGAGACGAA
GTGAAGATTACTGGTCCCGTTGGGAAGGAAATGCTGTTGAGTGACGACCCTGAAGCCACCATCATAATGC
TTGCTACCGGCACCGGAATTGCCCCCTTTCGCGCTTTCTTGTGGCGGATGTTCAAAGAAAACAACCCAGA
TTATCAGTTCAAAGGACTTGCCTGGCTGTTTTTTGGCGTCGCCTACACCGCTAACATCCTGTATAAAGAT
GAGCTGGAGGCCATCCAGGCCCAGTATCCTGATCACTTTCGGCTTACATACGCAATTTCACGAGAGCAGA
AGACTCCGGACGGTGGGAAAATGTACATCCAGGGGCGAATCGCCGAACATGCTGACGAGATTTGGCAGTT
GCTTCAGAAAAAAAACACACACGTCTATATGTGCGGCCTGAGGGGCATGGAACCTGGGATAGATGAAGCA
ATGACAGCAGCCGCCGCCAAGAATGGCGCAGATTGGCAGGAATTTCTTAAAGGAACATTGAAGAAAGAGG
GACGGTGGCACGTGGAAACATATTAATAACCAGCACAGTGGTCGACCCTGTGGAATGTGTGTCAGTTAGG
GTGTGGAAAGTCCCCAGGCTCCCCAGCAGGCAGAAGTATGCAAAGCATGCATCTCAATTAGTCAGCAACC
AGGTGTGGAAAGTCCCCAGGCTCCCCAGCAGGCAGAAGTATGCAAAGCATGCATCTCAATTAGTCAGCAA
CCATAGTCCCGCCCCTAACTCCGCCCATCCCGCCCCTAACTCCGCCCAGTTCCGCCCATTCTCCGCCCCA
TGGCTGACTAATTTTTTTTATTTATGCAGAGGCCGAGGCCGCCTCGGCCTCTGAGCTATTCCAGAAGTAG
TGAGGAGGCTTTTTTGGAGGCCTAGGCTTTTGCAAAAAGCTTACCATGACCGAGTACAAGCCCACGGTGC
GCCTCGCCACCCGCGACGACGTCCCCAGGGCCGTACGCACCCTCGCCGCCGCGTTCGCCGACTACCCCGC
CACGCGCCACACCGTCGATCCGGACCGCCACATCGAGCGGGTCACCGAGCTGCAAGAACTCTTCCTCACG
CGCGTCGGGCTCGACATCGGCAAGGTGTGGGTCGCGGACGACGGCGCCGCGGTGGCGGTCTGGACCACGC
CGGAGAGCGTCGAAGCGGGGGCGGTGTTCGCCGAGATCGGCCCGCGCATGGCCGAGTTGAGCGGTTCCCG
GCTGGCCGCGCAGCAACAGATGGAAGGCCTCCTGGCGCCGCACCGGCCCAAGGAGCCCGCGTGGTTCCTG
GCCACCGTCGGCGTCTCGCCCGACCACCAGGGCAAGGGTCTGGGCAGCGCCGTCGTGCTCCCCGGAGTGG
AGGCGGCCGAGCGCGCCGGGGTGCCCGCCTTCCTGGAGACCTCCGCGCCCCGCAACCTCCCCTTCTACGA
GCGGCTCGGCTTCACCGTCACCGCCGACGTCGAGGTGCCCGAAGGACCGCGCACCTGGTGCATGACCCGC
AAGCCCGGTGCCTGACGCCCGCCCCACGACCCGCAGCGCCCGACCGAAAGGAGCGCACGACCCCATGCAT
CGATAAAATAAAAGATTTTATTTAGTCTCCAGAAAAAGGGGGCGGCCGCTCGAGACCTAGAAAAACATGG
AGCAATCACAAGTAGCAATACAGCAGCTACCAATGCTGATTGTGCCTGGCTAGAAGCACAAGAGGAGGAG
GAGGTGGGTTTTCCAGTCACACCTCAGGTACCTTTAAGACCAATGACTTACAAGGCAGCTGTAGATCTTA
GCCACTTTTTAAAAGAAAAGGGGGGACTGGAAGGGCTAATTCACTCCCAACGAAGACAAGATCTGCTTTT
TGCTTGTACTGGGTCTCTCTGGTTAGACCAGATCTGAGCCTGGGAGCTCTCTGGCTAACTAGGGAACCCA
CTGCTTAAGCCTCAATAAAGCTTGCCTTGAGTGCTTCAAGTAGTGTGTGCCCGTCTGTTGTGTGACTCTG
GTAACTAGAGATCCCTCAGACCCTTTTAGTCAGTGTGGAAAATCTCTAGCAGTAGTAGTTCATGTCATCT
TATTATTCAGTATTTATAACTTGCAAAGAAATGAATATCAGAGAGTGAGAGGCCTTGACATTATAATAGA
TTTAGCAGGAATTGAACTAGGAGTGGAGCACACAGGCAAAGTTCTAGAGCTCGCTGATCAGCCTCGACTG
TGCCTTCTAGTTGCCAGCCATCTGTTGTTTGCCCCTCCCCCGTGCCTTCCTTGACCCTGGAAGGTGCCAC
TCCCACTGTCCTTTCCTAATAAAATGAGGAAATTGCATCGCATTGTCTGAGTAGGTGTCATTCTATTCTG
GGGGGTGGGGTGGGGCAGGACAGCAAGGGGGAGGATTGGGAAGACAATAGCAGGCATGCTGGGGATGCGG
TGGGCTCTATGGCTTCTGAGGCGGAAAGAACCAGCTGGGGGCGCGCCCCTCGAGGCCGCCATGGTCATAG
CTGTTTGACGTCAGGTGGCACTTTTCGGGGAAATGTGCGCGGAACCCCTATTTGTTTATTTTTCTAAATA
CATTCAAATATGTATCCGCTCACGAGACAATAACCCTGATAAATGCTTCAATAATATTGAAAAAGGAAGA
GTATGAGTATTCAACATTTCCGTGTCGCCCTTATTCCCTTTTTTGCGGCATTTTGCCTTCCTGTTTTTGC
TCACCCAGAAACGCTGGTGAAAGTAAAAGATGCTGAAGATCAGTTGGGTGCACGAGTGGGTTACATCGAA
CTGGATCTCAACAGCGGTAAGATCCTTGAGAGTTTTCGCCCCGAAGAACGTTTTCCAATGATGAGCACTT
TTAAAGTTCTGCTATGTGGCGCGGTATTATCCCGTATTGACGCCGGGCAAGAGCAACTCGGTCGCCGCAT
ACACTATTCTCAGAATGACTTGGTTGAGTACTCACCAGTCACAGAAAAGCATCTTACGGATGGCATGACA
GTAAGAGAATTATGCAGTGCTGCCATAACCATGAGTGATAACACTGCGGCCAACTTACTTCTGACAACGA
TCGGAGGACCGAAGGAGCTAACCGCTTTTTTGCACAACATGGGGGATCATGTAACTCGCCTTGATCGTTG
GGAACCGGAGCTGAATGAAGCCATACCAAACGACGAGCGTGACACCACGATGCCTGTAGCAATGGCAACA
ACGTTGCGCAAACTATTAACTGGCGAACTACTTACTCTAGCTTCCCGGCAACAATTAATAGACTGGATGG
AGGCGGATAAAGTTGCAGGACCACTTCTGCGCTCGGCCCTTCCGGCTGGCTGGTTTATTGCTGATAAATC
TGGAGCCGGTGAGCGTGGGTCTCGCGGTATCATTGCAGCACTGGGGCCAGATGGTAAGCCCTCCCGTATC
GTAGTTATCTACACGACGGGGAGTCAGGCAACTATGGATGAACGAAATAGACAGATCGCTGAGATAGGTG
CCTCACTGATTAAGCATTGGTAACTGTCAGACCAAGTTTACTCATATATACTTTAGATTGATTTAAAACT
TCATTTTTAATTTAAAAGGATCTAGGTGAAGATCCTTTTTGATAATCTCATGACCAAAATCCCTTAACGT
GAGTTTTCGTTCCACTGAGCGTCAGACCCCGTAGAAAAGATCAAAGGATCTTCTTGAGATCCTTTTTTTC
TGCGCGTAATCTGCTGCTTGCAAACAAAAAAACCACCGCTACCAGCGGTGGTTTGTTTGCCGGATCAAGA
GCTACCAACTCTTTTTCCGAAGGTAACTGGCTTCAGCAGAGCGCAGATACCAAATACTGTTCTTCTAGTG
TAGCCGTAGTTAGGCCACCACTTCAAGAACTCTGTAGCACCGCCTACATACCTCGCTCTGCTAATCCTGT
TACCAGTGGCTGCTGCCAGTGGCGATAAGTCGTGTCTTACCGGGTTGGACTCAAGACGATAGTTACCGGA
TAAGGCGCAGCGGTCGGGCTGAACGGGGGGTTCGTGCACACAGCCCAGCTTGGAGCGAACGACCTACACC
GAACTGAGATACCTACAGCGTGAGCTATGAGAAAGCGCCACGCTTCCCGAAGGGAGAAAGGCGGACAGGT
ATCCGGTAAGCGGCAGGGTCGGAACAGGAGAGCGCACGAGGGAGCTTCCAGGGGGAAACGCCTGGTATCT
TTATAGTCCTGTCGGGTTTCGCCACCTCTGACTTGAGCGTCGATTTTTGTGATGCTCGTCAGGGGGGCGG
AGCCTATGGAAAAACGCCAGCAACGCGGCCTTTTTACGGTTCTGGCCTTTTGCACGGACCGCCACTGCCA
ATTACCTGTGGTTTCATTTACTCTAAACCTGTGATTCCTCTGAATTATTTTCATTTTAAAGAAATTGTAT
TTGTTAAATATGTACTACAAACTTAGTAGTTGGAAGGGCTAATTCACTCCCAAAGAAGACAAGATATCCT
TGATCTGTGGATCTACCACACACAAGGCTACTTCCCTGATTAGCAGAACTACACACCAGGGCCAGGGGTC
AGATATCCACTGACCTTTGGATGGTGCTACAAGCTAGTACCAGTTGAGCCAGATAAGGTAGAAGAGGCCA
ATAAAGGAGAGAACACCAGCTTGTTACACCCTGTGAGCCTGCATGGGATGGATGACCCGGAGAGAGAAGT
GTTAGAGTGGAGGTTTGACAGCCGCCTAGCATTTCATCACGTGGCCCGAGAGCTGCATCCGGAGTACTTC
AAGAACTGCTGATATCGAGCTTGCTACAAGGGACTTTCCGCTGGGGACTTTCCAGGGAGGCGTGGCCTGG
GCGGGACTGGGGAGTGGCGAGCCCTCAGATCCTGCATATAAGCAGCTGCTTTTTGCCTGTACTGGGTCTC
TCTGGTTAGACCAGATCTGAGCCTGGGAGCTCTCTGGCTAACTAGGGAACCCACTGCTTAAGCCTCAATA
AAGCTTGCCTTGAGTGCTTCAAGTAGTGTGTGCCCGTCTGTTGTGTGACTCTGGTAACTAGAGATCCCTC
AGACCCTTTTAGTCAGTGTGGAAAATCTCTAGCAGTGGCGCCCGAACAGGGACTTGAAAGCGAAAGGGAA
ACCAGAGGAGCTCTCTCGACGCAGGACTCGGCTTGCTGAAGCGCGCACGGCAAGAGGCGAGGGGCGGCGA
CTGGTGAGTACGCCAAAAATTTTGACTAGCGGAGGCTAGAAGGAGAGAGATGGGTGCGAGAGCGTCAGTA
TTAAGCGGGGGAGAATTAGATCGCGATGGGAAAAAATTCGGTTAAGGCCAGGGGGAAAGAAAAAATATAA
ATTAAAACATATAGTATGGGCAAGCAGGGAGCTAGAACGATTCGCAGTTAATCCTGGCCTGTTAGAAACA
TCAGAAGGCTGTAGACAAATACTGGGACAGCTACAACCATCCCTTCAGACAGGATCAGAAGAACTTAGAT
CATTATATAATACAGTAGCAACCCTCTATTGTGTGCATCAAAGGATAGAGATAAAAGACACCAAGGAAGC
TTTAGACAAGATAGAGGAAGAGCAAAACAAAAGTAAGACCACCGCACAGCAACCGGCCGCTGATCTTCAG
ACCTGGAGGAGGAGATATGAGGGACAATTGGAGAAGTGAATTATATAAATATAAAGTAGTAAAAATTGAA
CCATTAGGAGTAGCACCCACCAAGGCAAAGAGAAGAGTGGTGCAGAGAGAAAAAAGAGCAGTGGGAATAG
GAGCTTTGTTCCTTGGGTTCTTGGGAGCAGCAGGAAGCACTATGGGCGCAGCGTCAATGACGCTGACGGT
ACAGGCCAGACAATTATTGTCTGGTATAGTGCAGCAGCAGAACAATTTGCTGAGGGCTATTGAGGCGCAA
CAGCATCTGTTGCAACTCACAGTCTGGGGCATCAAGCAGCTCCAGGCAAGAATCCTGGCTGTGGAAAGAT
ACCTAAAGGATCAACAGCTCCTGGGGATTTGGGGTTGCTCTGGAAAACTCATTTGCACCACTGCTGTGCC
TTGGAATGCTAGTTGGAGTAATAAATCTCTGGAACAGATTTGGAATCACACGACCTGGATGGAGTGGGAC
AGAGAAATTAACAATTACACAAGCTTAATACACTCCTTAATTGAAGAATCGCAAAACCAGCAAGAAAAGA
ATGAACAAGAATTATTGGAATTAGATAAATGGGCAAGTTTGTGGAATTGGTTTAACATAACAAATTGGCT
GTGGTATATAAAATTATTCATAATGATAGTAGGAGGCTTGGTAGGTTTAAGAATAGTTTTTGCTGTACTT
TCTATAGTGAATAGAGTTAGGCAGGGATATTCACCATTATCGTTTCAGACCCACCTCCCAACCCCGAGGG
GACCCGACAGGCCCGAAGGAATAGAAGAAGAAGGTGGAGAGAGAGACAGAGACAGATCCATTCGATTAGT
GAACGGATCTCGACGGTATCGCCACAAATGGCAGTATTCATCCACAATTTTAAAAGAAAGGGGGGGATTG
GGGGGTACAGTGCAGGGGAAAGAATAGTAGACATAATAGCAACAGACATACAAACTAAAGAATTACAAAA
ACAAATTACAAAAATTCAAAATTTTCGGGTTTATTACAGGGACAGCAGAGATCCACTTTGGATCGATAAG
CTTTGCAAAGATGGATAAAGTTTTAAACAGAGAGGAATCTTTGCAGCTAATGGACCTTCTAGGTCTTGAA
AGGAGTGGGAATT
Features (pLannotate 1.2.2; 29 found; start..end, strand, type, name):
      1..1179    +  promoter       EF-1α promoter: strong constitutive promoter for human elongation factor EF-1α
   1199..1242    -  misc_feature   MCS (fragment): multiple cloning site
   1264..1350    +  CDS            COX8A (fragment): COX8A_HUMAN - Also known as COX8, COX8L. Experimental evidence at protein level: Swiss-Prot protein existence level 1. Component of the cytochrome c oxidase, the last enzyme in the mitochondrial electron transport chain which drives oxidative phosphorylation. The respiratory chain contains 3 multisubunit complexes succinate dehydrogenase (complex II, CII), ubiquinol- cytochrome c oxidoreductase (cytochrome b-c1 complex, complex III, CIII) and cytochrome c oxidase (complex IV, CIV), that cooperate to transfer electrons derived from NADH and succinate to molecular oxygen, creating an electrochem
   1345..2052    +  CDS            pcyA: PCYA_NOSS1 - Experimental evidence at protein level: Swiss-Prot protein existence level 1. Catalyzes the four-electron reduction of biliverdin IX-alpha (2-electron reduction at both the A and D rings); the reaction proceeds via an isolatable 2-electron intermediate, 181,182-dihydrobiliverdin. Upon overexpression in E.coli with PCB:ferredoxin oxidoreductase, CpeS and either CpcB or PecB permits synthesis of phycocyanin-coupled CpcB or PecB. From Nostoc sp. (strain PCC 7120 / SAG 25.82 / UTEX 2576).
   2095..2185    +  ncRNA          Entero 5 CRE: Accession: RF00386 - Enterovirus 5' cloverleaf cis-acting replication element
   2483..2734    +  ncRNA          IRES Picorna: Accession: RF00229 - Picornavirus internal ribosome entry site (IRES)
   2731..2805    +  CDS            COX8 presequence: mitochondrial presequence of human cytochrome c oxidase subunit VIII (Rizutto et al., 1989)
   2830..3546    +  CDS            pbsA1: HO1_SYNY3 - Experimental evidence at protein level: Swiss-Prot protein existence level 1. Catalyzes the opening of the heme ring with the release of iron. Key enzyme in the synthesis of the chromophoric part of the photosynthetic antennae. From Synechocystis sp. (strain PCC 6803 / Kazusa).
   3610..3696    +  CDS            COX8A (fragment): COX8A_HUMAN - Also known as COX8, COX8L. Experimental evidence at protein level: Swiss-Prot protein existence level 1. Component of the cytochrome c oxidase, the last enzyme in the mitochondrial electron transport chain which drives oxidative phosphorylation. The respiratory chain contains 3 multisubunit complexes succinate dehydrogenase (complex II, CII), ubiquinol- cytochrome c oxidoreductase (cytochrome b-c1 complex, complex III, CIII) and cytochrome c oxidase (complex IV, CIV), that cooperate to transfer electrons derived from NADH and succinate to molecular oxygen, creating an electrochem
   3763..4056    +  CDS            petF1 (sequence withheld): FER_THEEB - Also known as petF. Experimental evidence at protein level: Swiss-Prot protein existence level 1. Ferredoxins are iron-sulfur proteins that transfer electrons in a wide variety of metabolic reactions. From Thermosynechococcus elongatus (strain BP-1).
   4123..4209    +  CDS            COX8A (fragment): COX8A_HUMAN - Also known as COX8, COX8L. Experimental evidence at protein level: Swiss-Prot protein existence level 1. Component of the cytochrome c oxidase, the last enzyme in the mitochondrial electron transport chain which drives oxidative phosphorylation. The respiratory chain contains 3 multisubunit complexes succinate dehydrogenase (complex II, CII), ubiquinol- cytochrome c oxidoreductase (cytochrome b-c1 complex, complex III, CIII) and cytochrome c oxidase (complex IV, CIV), that cooperate to transfer electrons derived from NADH and succinate to molecular oxygen, creating an electrochem
   4252..5409    +  CDS            petH: FENR_THEEB - Protein inferred from homology: Swiss-Prot protein existence level 3. From Thermosynechococcus elongatus (strain BP-1).
   5443..5772    +  promoter       SV40 promoter: SV40 enhancer and early promoter
   5782..6381    +  CDS            PuroR: puromycin N-acetyltransferase; pac from Streptomyces alboniger; confers resistance to puromycin
   6475..6672    +  CDS            nef (fragment): NEF_HV1Z2 - Experimental evidence at protein level: Swiss-Prot protein existence level 1. Extracellular Nef protein targets CD4(+) T-lymphocytes for apoptosis by interacting with CXCR4 surface receptors. From Human immunodeficiency virus type 1 group M subtype D (isolate Z2/CDC-Z34) (HIV-1).
   6674..6907    +  LTR            3' LTR (ΔU3): self-inactivating 3' long terminal repeat (LTR) from HIV-1
   7064..7288    +  polyA_signal   bGH poly(A) signal: bovine growth hormone polyadenylation signal
   7292..7313    +  promoter       SV40 promoter (fragment): SV40 enhancer and early promoter
   7384..7488    +  promoter       AmpR promoter: bla
   7489..8349    +  CDS            AmpR: β-lactamase; bla; confers resistance to ampicillin, carbenicillin, and related antibiotics
   8520..9108    +  rep_origin     ori: high-copy-number ColE1/pMB1/pBR322/pUC origin of replication
   9266..9595    +  CDS            nef (fragment): NEF_HV1BR - Experimental evidence at protein level: Swiss-Prot protein existence level 1. Extracellular Nef protein targets CD4(+) T-lymphocytes for apoptosis by interacting with CXCR4 surface receptors (PubMed:14990729). From Human immunodeficiency virus type 1 group M subtype B (isolate BRU/LAI) (HIV-1).
   9643..9900    +  LTR            5' LTR (truncated): truncated 5' long terminal repeat (LTR) from HIV-1
   9947..10072   +  misc_feature   HIV-1 Ψ: packaging signal of human immunodeficiency virus type 1
  10056..10394   +  CDS            HIV-1 gag (fragment): gag protein from human immunodeficiency virus 1; gag
  10565..10798   +  misc_feature   RRE: The Rev response element (RRE) of HIV-1 allows for Rev-dependent mRNA export from the nucleus to the cytoplasm.
  11175..11275   +  CDS            Rev (fragment): human immunodeficiency virus 1 (HIV-1) Rev protein; rev; enhances nuclear export of unspliced and incompletely spliced viral mRNAs
  11314..11431   +  misc_feature   cPPT/CTS: central polypurine tract and central termination sequence of HIV-1
  11487..11553   +  CDS            small t antigen (fragment): SV40 (simian virus 40) small t antigen
