[The description below was written by a language model from this plasmid's Addgene catalogue record and pLannotate feature annotations shown in this document.]
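Description:
pPKm-248 is a self-inactivating HIV-1-based lentiviral transfer plasmid on the pSIN backbone, built to give mammalian cells the enzymes needed to make phycocyanobilin (PCB), the chromophore required for phytochrome B (PhyB) optogenetic systems. It is propagated in bacteria through a high-copy ColE1/pUC-type origin and an ampicillin resistance gene. The viral portion carries a truncated 5' LTR, the Ψ packaging signal with a partial gag sequence, the Rev response element, the cPPT/CTS and a ΔU3 3' LTR. RNA transcribed between the LTRs can therefore be packaged when helper functions are supplied in trans, and the integrated provirus lacks LTR promoter activity. A bGH polyadenylation signal lies downstream of the 3' LTR.

The payload is a single EF-1α promoter-driven transcript encoding four cyanobacterial proteins, each preceded by a mitochondrial targeting sequence from human cytochrome c oxidase subunit VIII. The first open reading frame is PcyA, the ferredoxin-dependent oxidoreductase that reduces biliverdin IXα to PCB. A picornavirus-type IRES then starts translation of a second polyprotein, which the record describes as heme oxygenase 1 (HO1), ferredoxin (FD) and ferredoxin-NADP+ reductase (FNR) separated by P2A sequences; the P2A elements themselves are not annotated in the feature table. HO1 opens heme to yield biliverdin, while FD and FNR supply the reducing electrons for these reactions. Automated annotation matched the ferredoxin and reductase to Thermosynechococcus elongatus proteins and matched PcyA and HO1 most closely to Nostoc and Synechocystis homologues. The record does not itself state the source species.

Downstream of the payload, an SV40 promoter drives a puromycin resistance gene, allowing selection of transduced cells.
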