Addgene plasmid #90504: pPKm-248
Purpose: Expresses HO1, PCYA, FD and FNR, required for PCB synthesis. pSIN - EF-1alpha - MTS - tPCYA - IRES - MTS - tHO1 - P2A - MTS - tFD - P2A - MTS - tFNR
Depositing lab: Todd Coleman. Depositing organization: University of California, San Diego (UCSD). Publication: Biosynthesis of Orthogonal Molecules Using Ferredoxin and Ferredoxin-NADP(+) Reductase Systems Enables Genetically Encoded PhyB Optogenetics. Kyriakakis P, Catanho M, Hoffner N, Thavarajah W, Hu VJ, Chao SS, Hsu A, Pham V, Naghavian L, Dozier LE, Patrick GN, Coleman TP. ACS Synth Biol. 2018 Feb 16;7(2):706-717. doi: 10.1021/acssynbio.7b00413. Epub 2018 Jan 24. PubMed 29301067.
Backbone
  Vector backbone: pSIN
  Vector type: Lentiviral
Growth in bacteria
  Bacterial resistance: Ampicillin, 100 μg/mL
  Growth temperature: 37°C
  Growth strain: NEB Stable
  Copy number: High Copy
Gene/Insert
  Gene/Insert name: mito-tHO1, mito-tPCYA, mito-tFD, mito-tFNR
  Cloning method: Restriction Enzyme; 5′ cloning site unknown (unknown if destroyed); 3′ cloning site unknown (unknown if destroyed)
Terms and licenses: Academic/Nonprofit Terms; Industry Terms: Not Available to Industry
How to cite: pPKm-248 was a gift from Todd Coleman (Addgene plasmid # 90504 ; http://n2t.net/addgene:90504 ; RRID:Addgene_90504)
